>Addgene plasmid #188647 | Yeast_Target-AID2S | addgene full sequence | sequence record 375886 | Addgene NGS Result
GACGAAAGGGCCTCGTGATACGCCTATTTTTATAGGTTAATGTCATGATAATAATGGTTTCTTAGGACGG
ATCGCTTGCCTGTAACTTACACGCGCCTCGTATCTTTTAATGATGGAATAATTTGGGAATTTACTCTGTG
TTTATTTATTTTTATGTTTTGTATTTGGATTTTAGAAAGTAAATAAAGAAGGTAGAAGAGTTACGGAATG
AAGAAAAAAAAATAAACAAAGGTTTAAAAAATTTCAACAAAAAGCGTACTTTACATATATATTTATTAGA
CAAGAAAAGCAGATTAAATAGATATACATTCGATTAACGATAAGTAAAATGTAAAATCACAGGATTTTCG
TGTGTGGTCTTCTACACAGACAAGATGAAACAATTCGGCATTAATACCTGAGAGCAGGAAGAGCAAGATA
AAAGGTAGTATTTGTTGGCGATCCCCCTAGAGTCTTTTACATCTTCGGAAAACAAAAACTATTTTTTCTT
TAATTTCTTTTTTTACTTTCTATTTTTAATTTATATATTTATATTAAAAAATTTAAATTATAATTATTTT
TATAGCACGTGATGAAAAGGACCCAGGTGGCACTTTTCGGGGAAATGTGCGCGGAACCCCTATTTGTTTA
TTTTTCTAAATACATTCAAATATGTATCCGCTCATGAGACAATAACCCTGATAAATGCTTCAATAATATT
GAAAAAGGAAGAGTATGAGTATTCAACATTTCCGTGTCGCCCTTATTCCCTTTTTTGCGGCATTTTGCCT
TCCTGTTTTTGCTCACCCAGAAACGCTGGTGAAAGTAAAAGATGCTGAAGATCAGTTGGGTGCACGAGTG
GGTTACATCGAACTGGATCTCAACAGCGGTAAGATCCTTGAGAGTTTTCGCCCCGAAGAACGTTTTCCAA
TGATGAGCACTTTTAAAGTTCTGCTATGTGGCGCGGTATTATCCCGTATTGACGCCGGGCAAGAGCAACT
CGGTCGCCGCATACACTATTCTCAGAATGACTTGGTTGAGTACTCACCAGTCACAGAAAAGCATCTTACG
GATGGCATGACAGTAAGAGAATTATGCAGTGCTGCCATAACCATGAGTGATAACACTGCGGCCAACTTAC
TTCTGACAACGATCGGAGGACCGAAGGAGCTAACCGCTTTTTTGCACAACATGGGGGATCATGTAACTCG
CCTTGATCGTTGGGAACCGGAGCTGAATGAAGCCATACCAAACGACGAGCGTGACACCACGATGCCTGTA
GCAATGGCAACAACGTTGCGCAAACTATTAACTGGCGAACTACTTACTCTAGCTTCCCGGCAACAATTAA
TAGACTGGATGGAGGCGGATAAAGTTGCAGGACCACTTCTGCGCTCGGCCCTTCCGGCTGGCTGGTTTAT
TGCTGATAAATCTGGAGCCGGTGAGCGTGGGTCTCGCGGTATCATTGCAGCACTGGGGCCAGATGGTAAG
CCCTCCCGTATCGTAGTTATCTACACGACGGGGAGTCAGGCAACTATGGATGAACGAAATAGACAGATCG
CTGAGATAGGTGCCTCACTGATTAAGCATTGGTAACTGTCAGACCAAGTTTACTCATATATACTTTAGAT
TGATTTAAAACTTCATTTTTAATTTAAAAGGATCTAGGTGAAGATCCTTTTTGATAATCTCATGACCAAA
ATCCCTTAACGTGAGTTTTCGTTCCACTGAGCGTCAGACCCCGTAGAAAAGATCAAAGGATCTTCTTGAG
ATCCTTTTTTTCTGCGCGTAATCTGCTGCTTGCAAACAAAAAAACCACCGCTACCAGCGGTGGTTTGTTT
GCCGGATCAAGAGCTACCAACTCTTTTTCCGAAGGTAACTGGCTTCAGCAGAGCGCAGATACCAAATACT
GTTCTTCTAGTGTAGCCGTAGTTAGGCCACCACTTCAAGAACTCTGTAGCACCGCCTACATACCTCGCTC
TGCTAATCCTGTTACCAGTGGCTGCTGCCAGTGGCGATAAGTCGTGTCTTACCGGGTTGGACTCAAGACG
ATAGTTACCGGATAAGGCGCAGCGGTCGGGCTGAACGGGGGGTTCGTGCACACAGCCCAGCTTGGAGCGA
ACGACCTACACCGAACTGAGATACCTACAGCGTGAGCTATGAGAAAGCGCCACGCTTCCCGAAGGGAGAA
AGGCGGACAGGTATCCGGTAAGCGGCAGGGTCGGAACAGGAGAGCGCACGAGGGAGCTTCCAGGGGGAAA
CGCCTGGTATCTTTATAGTCCTGTCGGGTTTCGCCACCTCTGACTTGAGCGTCGATTTTTGTGATGCTCG
TCAGGGGGGCGGAGCCTATGGAAAAACGCCAGCAACGCGGCCTTTTTACGGTTCCTGGCCTTTTGCTGGC
CTTTTGCTCACATGTTCTTTCCTGCGTTATCCCCTGATTCTGTGGATAACCGTATTACCGCCTTTGAGTG
AGCTGATACCGCTCGCCGCAGCCGAACGACCGAGCGCAGCGAGTCAGTGAGCGAGGAAGCGGAAGAGCGC
CCAATACGCAAACCGCCTCTCCCCGCGCGTTGGCCGATTCATTAATGCAGCTGGCACGACAGGTTTCCCG
ACTGGAAAGCGGGCAGTGAGCGCAACGCAATTAATGTGAGTTAGCTCACTCATTAGGCACCCCAGGCTTT
ACACTTTATGCTTCCGGCTCGTATGTTGTGTGGAATTGTGAGCGGATAACAATTTCACACAGGAAACAGC
TATGACCATGATTACGCCAAGCTCGAAATTAACCCTCACTAAAGGGAACAAAAGCTGGTACCGGGCCCGA
ATTCTCTCCTTCTCTTAGGTGGCAGAGCAGGTGGAGGGTCGACCATACTAGTTTCAAAAATTCTTACTTT
TTTTTTGGATGGACGCAAAGAAGTTTAATAATCATATTACATGGCATTACCACCATATACATATCCATAT
ACATATCCATATCTAATCTTACTTATATGTTGTGGAAATGTAAAGAGCCCCATTATCTTAGCCTAAAAAA
ACCTTCTCTTTGGAACTTTCAGTAATACGCTTAACTGCTCATTGCTATATTGAAGTACGGATTAGAAGCC
GCCGAGCGGGTGACAGCCCTCCGAAGGAAGACTCTCCTCCGTGCGTCCTCGTCTTCACCGGTCGCGTTCC
TGAAACGCAGATGTGCCTCGCGCCGCACTGCTCCGAACAATAAAGATTCTACAATACTAGCTTTTATGGT
TATGAAGAGGAAAAATTGGCAGTAACCTGGCCCCACAAACCTTCAAATGAACGAATCAAATTAACAACCA
TAGGATGATAATGCGATTAGTTTTTTAGCCTTATTTCTGGGGTAATTAATCAGCGAAGCGATGATTTTTG
ATCTATTAACAGATATATAAATGCAAAAACTGCATAACCACTTTAACTAATACTTTCAACATTTTCGGTT
TGTATTACTTCTTATTCAAATGTAATAAAAGTATCAACAAAAAATTGTTAATATACCTCTATACTTTAAC
GTCAAGGAGAAAAAACCAGCGCTCTTCGATGTCGCATAGATGCTACGTTCTCTTTGAATTAAAACGACGG
GGTGAACGTAGAGCGTGTTTTTGGGGCTATGCTGTGAATAAACCACAGAGCGGGACAGAACGTGGCATTC
ACGCCGAAATCTTTAGCATTAGAAAAGTCGAAGAATACCTGCGCGACAACCCCGGACAATTCACGATAAA
TTGGTACTCATCCTGGAGTCCTTGTGCAGATTGCGCTGAAAAGATCTTAGAATGGTATAACCAGGAGCTG
CGGGGGAACGGCCACACTTTGAAAATCGAAGCTTGCAAACTCTATTACGAGAAAAATGCGAGGAATCAAA
TTGGGCTGCAAAACCTCAGAGATAACGGGGTTGGGTTGAATGTAGGCGGAGGTGGCAGTGGCGGGGGTGG
CTCGGGTGGGGGAGGCAGTGGCGGAGGTGGCAGTGGCGGGGGTGGCTCGGGTGGGGGAGGATCCATGGAC
AAGAAGTACTCCATTGGGCTCGCTATCGGCACAAACAGCGTCGGTTGGGCCGTCATTACGGACGAGTACA
AGGTGCCGAGCAAAAAATTCAAAGTTCTGGGCAATACCGATCGCCACAGCATAAAGAAGAACCTCATTGG
CGCCCTCCTGTTCGACTCCGGGGAGACGGCCGAAGCCACGCGGCTCAAAAGAACAGCACGGCGCAGATAT
ACCCGCAGAAAGAATCGGATCTGCTACCTGCAGGAGATCTTTAGTAATGAGATGGCTAAGGTGGATGACT
CTTTCTTCCATAGGCTGGAGGAGTCCTTTTTGGTGGAGGAGGATAAAAAGCACGAGCGCCACCCAATCTT
TGGCAATATCGTGGACGAGGTGGCGTACCATGAAAAGTACCCAACCATATATCATCTGAGGAAGAAGCTT
GTAGACAGTACTGATAAGGCTGACTTGCGGTTGATCTATCTCGCGCTGGCGCATATGATCAAATTTCGGG
GACACTTCCTCATCGAGGGGGACCTGAACCCAGACAACAGCGATGTCGACAAACTCTTTATCCAACTGGT
TCAGACTTACAATCAGCTTTTCGAAGAGAACCCGATCAACGCATCCGGAGTTGACGCCAAAGCAATCCTG
AGCGCTAGGCTGTCCAAATCCCGGCGGCTCGAAAACCTCATCGCACAGCTCCCTGGGGAGAAGAAGAACG
GCCTGTTTGGTAATCTTATCGCCCTGTCACTCGGGCTGACCCCCAACTTTAAATCTAACTTCGACCTGGC
CGAAGATGCCAAGCTTCAACTGAGCAAAGACACCTACGATGATGATCTCGACAATCTGCTGGCCCAGATC
GGCGACCAGTACGCAGACCTTTTTTTGGCGGCAAAGAACCTGTCAGACGCCATTCTGCTGAGTGATATTC
TGCGAGTGAACACGGAGATCACCAAAGCTCCGCTGAGCGCTAGTATGATCAAGCGCTATGATGAGCACCA
CCAAGACTTGACTTTGCTGAAGGCCCTTGTCAGACAGCAACTGCCTGAGAAGTACAAGGAAATTTTCTTC
GATCAGTCTAAAAATGGCTACGCCGGATACATTGACGGCGGAGCAAGCCAGGAGGAATTTTACAAATTTA
TTAAGCCCATCTTGGAAAAAATGGACGGCACCGAGGAGCTGCTGGTAAAGCTTAACAGAGAAGATCTGTT
GCGCAAACAGCGCACTTTCGACAATGGAAGCATCCCCCACCAGATTCACCTGGGCGAACTGCACGCTATC
CTCAGGCGGCAAGAGGATTTCTACCCCTTTTTGAAAGATAACAGGGAAAAGATTGAGAAAATCCTCACAT
TTCGGATACCCTACTATGTAGGCCCCCTCGCCCGGGGAAATTCCAGATTCGCGTGGATGACTCGCAAATC
AGAAGAGACCATCACTCCCTGGAACTTCGAGGAAGTCGTGGATAAGGGGGCCTCTGCCCAGTCCTTCATC
GAAAGGATGACTAACTTTGATAAAAATCTGCCTAACGAAAAGGTGCTTCCTAAACACTCTCTGCTGTACG
AGTACTTCACAGTTTATAACGAGCTCACCAAGGTCAAATACGTCACAGAAGGGATGAGAAAGCCAGCATT
CCTGTCTGGAGAGCAGAAGAAAGCTATCGTGGACCTCCTCTTCAAGACGAACCGGAAAGTTACCGTGAAA
CAGCTCAAAGAAGACTATTTCAAAAAGATTGAATGTTTCGACTCTGTTGAAATCAGCGGAGTGGAGGATC
GCTTCAACGCATCCCTGGGAACGTATCACGATCTCCTGAAAATCATTAAAGACAAGGACTTCCTGGACAA
TGAGGAGAACGAGGACATTCTTGAGGACATTGTCCTCACCCTTACGTTGTTTGAAGATAGGGAGATGATT
GAAGAACGCTTGAAAACTTACGCTCATCTCTTCGACGACAAAGTCATGAAACAGCTCAAGAGGCGCCGAT
ATACAGGATGGGGGCGGCTGTCAAGAAAACTGATCAATGGGATCCGAGACAAGCAGAGTGGAAAGACAAT
CCTGGATTTTCTTAAGTCCGATGGATTTGCCAACCGGAACTTCATGCAGTTGATCCATGATGACTCTCTC
ACCTTTAAGGAGGACATCCAGAAAGCACAAGTTTCTGGCCAGGGGGACAGTCTTCACGAGCACATCGCTA
ATCTTGCAGGTAGCCCAGCTATCAAAAAGGGAATACTGCAGACCGTTAAGGTCGTGGATGAACTCGTCAA
AGTAATGGGAAGGCATAAGCCCGAGAATATCGTTATCGAGATGGCCCGAGAGAACCAAACTACCCAGAAG
GGACAGAAGAACAGTAGGGAAAGGATGAAGAGGATTGAAGAGGGTATAAAAGAACTGGGGTCCCAAATCC
TTAAGGAACACCCAGTTGAAAACACCCAGCTTCAGAATGAGAAGCTCTACCTGTACTACCTGCAGAACGG
CAGGGACATGTACGTGGATCAGGAACTGGACATCAATCGGCTCTCCGACTACGACGTGGATCATATCGTG
CCCCAGTCTTTTCTCAAAGATGATTCTATTGATAATAAAGTGTTGACAAGATCCGATAAAAATAGAGGGA
AGAGTGATAACGTCCCCTCAGAAGAAGTTGTCAAGAAAATGAAAAATTATTGGCGGCAGCTGCTGAACGC
CAAACTGATCACACAACGGAAGTTCGATAATCTGACTAAGGCTGAACGAGGTGGCCTGTCTGAGTTGGAT
AAAGCCGGCTTCATCAAAAGGCAGCTTGTTGAGACACGCCAGATCACCAAGCACGTGGCCCAAATTCTCG
ATTCACGCATGAACACCAAGTACGATGAAAATGACAAACTGATTCGAGAGGTGAAAGTTATTACTCTGAA
GTCTAAGCTGGTCTCAGATTTCAGAAAGGACTTTCAGTTTTATAAGGTGAGAGAGATCAACAATTACCAC
CATGCGCATGATGCCTACCTGAATGCAGTGGTAGGCACTGCACTTATCAAAAAATATCCCAAGCTTGAAT
CTGAATTTGTTTACGGAGACTATAAAGTGTACGATGTTAGGAAAATGATCGCAAAGTCTGAGCAGGAAAT
AGGCAAGGCCACCGCTAAGTACTTCTTTTACAGCAATATTATGAATTTTTTCAAGACCGAGATTACACTG
GCCAATGGAGAGATTCGGAAGCGACCACTTATCGAAACAAACGGAGAAACAGGAGAAATCGTGTGGGACA
AGGGTAGGGATTTCGCGACAGTCCGGAAGGTCCTGTCCATGCCGCAGGTGAACATCGTTAAAAAGACCGA
AGTACAGACCGGAGGCTTCTCCAAGGAAAGTATCCTCCCGAAAAGGAACAGCGACAAGCTGATCGCACGC
AAAAAAGATTGGGACCCCAAGAAATACGGCGGATTCGATTCTCCTACAGTCGCTTACAGTGTACTGGTTG
TGGCCAAAGTGGAGAAAGGGAAGTCTAAAAAACTCAAAAGCGTCAAGGAACTGCTGGGCATCACAATCAT
GGAGCGATCAAGCTTCGAAAAAAACCCCATCGACTTTCTCGAGGCGAAAGGATATAAAGAGGTCAAAAAA
GACCTCATCATTAAGCTTCCCAAGTACTCTCTCTTTGAGCTTGAAAACGGCCGGAAACGAATGCTCGCTA
GTGCGGGCGAGCTGCAGAAAGGTAACGAGCTGGCACTGCCCTCTAAATACGTTAATTTCTTGTATCTGGC
CAGCCACTATGAAAAGCTCAAAGGGTCTCCCGAAGATAATGAGCAGAAGCAGCTGTTCGTGGAACAACAC
AAACACTACCTTGATGAGATCATCGAGCAAATAAGCGAATTCTCCAAAAGAGTGATCCTCGCCGACGCTA
ACCTCGATAAGGTGCTTTCTGCTTACAATAAGCACAGGGATAAGCCCATCAGGGAGCAGGCAGAAAACAT
TATCCACTTGTTTACTCTGACCAACTTGGGCGCGCCTGCAGCCTTCAAGTACTTCGACACCACCATAGAC
AGAAAGCGGTACACCTCTACAAAGGAGGTCCTGGACGCCACACTGATTCATCAGTCAATTACGGGGCTCT
ATGAAACAAGAATCGACCTCTCTCAGCTCGGTGGAGACAGCAGGGCTGACCCCAAGAAGAAGAGGAAGGT
GGGTACCATGACCAACCTTTCCGACATCATAGAGAAGGAAACAGGCAAACAGTTGGTCATCCAAGAGTCG
ATACTCATGCTTCCTGAAGAAGTTGAGGAGGTCATTGGGAATAAGCCGGAAAGTGACATTCTCGTACACA
CTGCGTATGATGAGAGCACCGATGAGAACGTGATGCTGCTCACGTCAGATGCCCCAGAGTACAAACCCTG
GGCTCTGGTGATTCAGGACTCTAATGGAGAGAACAAGATCAAGATGCTATAGTCTAGAGGCTCCGGATAA
GGATCCTAATAAGCGAATTTCTTATGATTTATGATTTTTATTATTAAATAAGTTATAAAAAAAATAAGTG
TATACAAATTTTAAAGTGACTCTTAGGTTTTAAAACGAAAATTCTTATTCTTGAGTAACTCTTTCCTGTA
GGTCAGGTTGCTTTCTCAGGTATAGCATGAGGTCGCTCTTATTGACCACACCTCTACCGGCATGCCGAGC
AAATGCCTGCAAATCGCTCCCGGGCAAAAAACCCCCTCAAGACCCGTTTAGAGGCCCCAAGGGGTTATGC
TATGCATACCAAGCTTCCGCGGTGGAGCTCCAATTCGCCCTATAGTGAGTCGTATTACAATTCACTGGCC
GTCGTTTTACAACGTCGTGACTGGGAAAACCCTGGCGTTACCCAACTTAATCGCCTTGCAGCACATCCCC
CTTTCGCCAGCTGGCGTAATAGCGAAGAGGCCCGCACCGATCGCCCTTCCCAACAGTTGCGCAGCCTGAA
TGGCGAATGG
[124 nt withheld, positions 8901-9024]
C
[91 nt withheld, positions 9026-9116]
A
[49 nt withheld, positions 9118-9166]
CCTTTGACGTTGGAGTCCACGTTCTTT
[37 nt withheld, positions 9194-9230]
ACCCTATCTCGGTCTATTCTTTTGATTTATAAGGGATTTTGCCGATTTCGGCCTATTGGTTAAAAAATGA
GCTGATTTAACAAAAATTTAACGCGAATTTTAACAAAATATTAACGCTTACAATTTCCTGATGCGGTATT
TTCTCCTTACGCATCTGTGCGGTATTTCACACCGCATATCGACCGGTCGAGGAGAACTTCTAGTATATCT
ACATACCTAATATTATTGCCTTATTAAAAATGGAATCCCAACAATTACATCAAAATCCACATTCTCTTCA
AAATCAATTGTCCTGTACTTCCTTGTTCATGTGTGTTCAAAAACGTTATATTTATAGGATAATTATACTC
TATTTCTCAACAAGTAATTGGTTGTTTGGCCGAGCGGTCTAAGGCGCCTGATTCAAGAAATATCTTGACC
GCAGTTAACTGTGGGAATACTCAGGTATCGTAAGATGCAAGAGTTCGAATCTCTTAGCAACCATTATTTT
TTTCCTCAACATAACGAGAACACACAGGGGCGCTATCGCACAGAATCAAATTCGATGACTGGAAATTTTT
TGTTAATTTCAGAGGTCGCCTGACGCATATACCTTTTTCAACTGAAAAATTGGGAGAAAAAGGAAAGGTG
AGAGCGCCGGAACCGGCTTTTCATATAGAATAGAGAAGCGTTCATGACTAAATGCTTGCATCACAATACT
TGAAGTTGACAATATTATTTAAGGACCTATTGTTTTTTCCAATAGGTGGTTAGCAATCGTCTTACTTTCT
AACTTTTCTTACCTTTTACATTTCAGCAATATATATATATATATTTCAAGGATATACCATTCTAATGTCT
GCCCCTAAGAAGATCGTCGTTTTGCCAGGTGACCACGTTGGTCAAGAAATCACAGCCGAAGCCATTAAGG
TTCTTAAAGCTATTTCTGATGTTCGTTCCAATGTCAAGTTCGATTTCGAAAATCATTTAATTGGTGGTGC
TGCTATCGATGCTACAGGTGTTCCACTTCCAGATGAGGCGCTGGAAGCCTCCAAGAAGGCTGATGCCGTT
TTGTTAGGTGCTGTGGGTGGTCCTAAATGGGGTACCGGTAGTGTTAGACCTGAACAAGGTTTACTAAAAA
TCCGTAAAGAACTTCAATTGTACGCCAACTTAAGACCATGTAACTTTGCATCCGACTCTCTTTTAGACTT
ATCTCCAATCAAGCCACAATTTGCTAAAGGTACTGACTTCGTTGTTGTCAGAGAATTAGTGGGAGGTATT
TACTTTGGTAAGAGAAAGGAAGACGATGGTGATGGTGTCGCTTGGGATAGTGAACAATACACCGTTCCAG
AAGTGCAAAGAATCACAAGAATGGCCGCTTTCATGGCCCTACAACATGAGCCACCATTGCCTATTTGGTC
CTTGGATAAAGCTAATGTTTTGGCCTCTTCAAGATTATGGAGAAAAACTGTGGAGGAAACCATCAAGAAC
GAGTTCCCTACATTGAAGGTTCAACATCAATTGATTGATTCTGCCGCCATGATCCTAGTTAAGAACCCAA
CCCACCTAAATGGTATTATAATCACCAGCAACATGTTTGGTGATATCATCTCCGATGAAGCCTCCGTTAT
CCCAGGTTCCTTGGGTTTGTTGCCATCTGCGTCCTTGGCCTCTTTGCCAGACAAGAACACCGCATTTGGT
TTGTACGAACCATGCCACGGTTCTGCTCCAGATTTGCCAAAGAATAAGGTCAACCCTATCGCCACTATCT
TGTCTGCTGCAATGATGTTGAAATTGTCATTGAACTTGCCTGAAGAAGGTAAGGCCATTGAAGATGCAGT
TAAAAAGGTTTTGGATGCAGGTATCAGAACTGGTGATTTAGGTGGTTCCAACAGTACCACCGAAGTCGGT
GATGCTGTCGCCGAAGAAGTTAAGAAAATCCTTGCTTAAAAAGATTCTCTTTTTTTATGATATTTGTACA
TAAACTTTATAAATGAAATTCATAATAGAAACGACACGAAATTACAAAATGGAATATGTTCATAGGGTAG
ACGAAACTATATACGCAATCTACATACATTTATCAAGAAGGAGAAAAAGGAGGATGTAAAGGAATACAGG
TAAGCAAATTGATACTAATGGCTCAACGTGATAAGGAAAAAGAATTGCACTTTAACATTAATATTGACAA
GGAGGAGGGCACCACACAAAAAGTTAGGTGTAACAGAAAATCATGAAACTATGATTCCTAATTTATATAT
TGGAGGATTTTCTCTAAAAAAAAAAAAATACAACAAATAAAAAACACTCAATGACCTGACCATTTGATGG
AGTTTAAGTCAATACCTTCTTGAACCATTTCCCATAATGGTGAAAGTTCCCTCAAGAATTTTACTCTGTC
AGAAACGGCCTTAACGACGTAGTCGATATGGTGCACTCTCAGTACAATCTGCTCTGATGCCGCATAGTTA
AGCCAGCCCCGACACCCGCCAACACCCGCTGACGCGCCCTGACGGGCTTGTCTGCTCCCGGCATCCGCTT
ACAGACAAGCTGTGACCGTCTCCGGGAGCTGCATGTGTCAGAGGTTTTCACCGTCATCACCGAAACGCGC
GA
Features (pLannotate 1.2.2; 25 found; start..end, strand, type, name):
     70..573     -  misc_feature   CEN/ARS: S. cerevisiae CEN6 centromere fused to an autonomously replicating sequence
    610..714     +  promoter       AmpR promoter: bla
    715..1575    +  CDS            AmpR: β-lactamase; bla; confers resistance to ampicillin, carbenicillin, and related antibiotics
   1746..2334    +  rep_origin     ori: high-copy-number ColE1/pMB1/pBR322/pUC origin of replication
   2517..2609    +  CDS            lacI (fragment): lac repressor; lacI; The lac repressor binds to the lac operator to inhibit transcription in E. coli. This inhibition can be relieved by adding lactose or isopropyl-β-D-thiogalactopyranoside (IPTG).
   2622..2643    +  protein_bind   CAP binding site: CAP binding activates transcription in the presence of cAMP. E. coli catabolite activator protein
   2658..2688    +  promoter       lac promoter: promoter for the E. coli lac operon
   2692..2714    +  protein_bind   lac operator (fragment): The lac repressor binds to the lac operator to inhibit transcription in E. coli. This inhibition can be relieved by adding lactose or isopropyl-β-D-thiogalactopyranoside (IPTG). lac repressor encoded by lacI
   2757..2775    +  promoter       T3 promoter: promoter for bacteriophage T3 RNA polymerase
   2852..3516    +  promoter       GAL1,10 promoter: GAL1 and GAL10 genes of S. cerevisiae; divergent inducible promoter, regulated by Gal4
   3530..3894    +  CDS            PmCDA1 (fragment): cytidine deaminase from the sea lamprey Petromyzon marinus (Rogozin et al., 2007)
   3985..8088    +  CDS            Cas9: Cas9 (Csn1) endonuclease from the Streptococcus pyogenes Type II CRISPR/Cas system generates RNA-guided double strand breaks in DNA
   8128..8379    +  CDS            UGI: UNGI_BPPB2 - Experimental evidence at protein level: Swiss-Prot protein existence level 1. This protein binds specifically and reversibly to the host uracil-DNA glycosylase, preventing removal of uracil residues from PBS2 DNA by the host uracil-excision repair system. From Bacillus phage PBS2 (Bacteriophage PBS2).
   8413..8600    +  terminator     ADH1 terminator: S. cerevisiae ADH1; transcription terminator for the S. cerevisiae alcohol dehydrogenase 1 (ADH1) gene
   8637..8682    -  terminator     T7 terminator: transcription terminator for bacteriophage T7 RNA polymerase
   8719..8737    -  promoter       T7 promoter: promoter for bacteriophage T7 RNA polymerase
   8740..8897    +  CDS            lacZα (fragment): LacZα fragment of β-galactosidase; lacZ fragment
   8901..9329    +  rep_origin     f1 ori (sequence partly withheld): f1 bacteriophage origin of replication; arrow indicates direction of (+) strand synthesis
   9357..9409    -  misc_feature   bom (fragment): basis of mobility region from pBR322
   9440..9517    +  CDS            YO192_YEAST (fragment): Experimental evidence at protein level: Swiss-Prot protein existence level 1. From Saccharomyces cerevisiae (strain ATCC 204508 / S288c) (Baker's yeast).
   9657..10064   +  promoter       LEU2 promoter: S. cerevisiae LEU2
  10065..11156   +  CDS            LEU2: LEU3_YEAST - Experimental evidence at protein level: Swiss-Prot protein existence level 1. Catalyzes the oxidation of 3-carboxy-2-hydroxy-4- methylpentanoate (3-isopropylmalate) to 3-carboxy-4-methyl-2- oxopentanoate. The product decarboxylates to 4-methyl-2 oxopentanoate. From Saccharomyces cerevisiae (strain ATCC 204508 / S288c) (Baker's yeast).
  11521..11637   -  CDS            NFS1 (fragment): NFS1_YEAST - Also known as SPL1 From Saccharomyces cerevisiae (strain ATCC 204508 / S288c) (Baker's yeast).
  11636..11686   -  misc_feature   bom (fragment): basis of mobility region from pBR322
  11788..1       -  CDS            rop (fragment) (across the origin): Rop protein, which maintains plasmids at low copy number; rop
