[The description below was written by a language model from this plasmid's Addgene catalogue record and pLannotate feature annotations shown in this document.]
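Description:
Yeast_Target-AID2S is a yeast expression plasmid built on the pRS415 shuttle backbone, about 11.8 kb in total. In Saccharomyces cerevisiae it is maintained through a CEN6/ARS element, which gives stable, low-copy, centromeric inheritance, and it is selected by the LEU2 auxotrophic marker under its own promoter. For propagation in E. coli it carries a high-copy ColE1/pUC-type origin and the β-lactamase gene for ampicillin resistance. Backbone remnants are also annotated, including an f1 origin, lac promoter/operator and lacZα fragments, and flanking T3 and T7 promoters.

The payload is a roughly 4.8 kb cytosine base editor, nCas9-AID2S-UGI, assembled by Gibson cloning. It is driven by the galactose-inducible, Gal4-regulated GAL1 side of the GAL1,10 promoter and terminated by the ADH1 terminator. The feature table shows the order of the fusion. A truncated fragment of PmCDA1, the sea lamprey cytidine deaminase, lies upstream of Streptococcus pyogenes Cas9, which is followed by the uracil-DNA glycosylase inhibitor UGI from phage PBS2. The Cas9 carries the D10A mutation, making it a nickase that cuts only one strand rather than generating double-strand breaks. When guided to a target, the deaminase converts cytosines to uracil in the exposed single strand. UGI blocks uracil excision repair, and the nick favours fixation of the C-to-T change. The shortened deaminase fits the associated publication's aim of base editors with reduced molecular size and minimized off-target effects.

No guide RNA cassette is annotated, so the targeting RNA presumably has to be supplied from a separate construct. The plasmid is used for inducible expression of Target-AID2S for base editing in yeast.
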