Addgene plasmid #188647: Yeast_Target-AID2S
Purpose: Expressing Target-AID2S in yeasts
Depositing lab: Keiji Nishida. Depositing organization: Kobe University. Publication: Cytosine base editing systems with minimized off-target effect and molecular size. Li A, Mitsunobu H, Yoshioka S, Suzuki T, Kondo A, Nishida K. Nat Commun. 2022 Aug 8;13(1):4531. doi: 10.1038/s41467-022-32157-8. PubMed 35941130.
Backbone
  Vector backbone: pRS415
  Vector type: Yeast Expression
  Selectable markers: LEU2
Growth in bacteria
  Bacterial resistance: Ampicillin, 100 μg/mL
  Growth temperature: 37°C
  Growth strain: DH5alpha
  Copy number: High Copy
Gene/Insert
  Gene/Insert name: nCas9-AID2S-UGI
  Species: Synthetic; Streptococcus pyogenes
  Insert size (bp): 4791
  Mutation: D10A for SpCas9
  GenBank ID: OYN72315.1 ABO15149.1
  Promoter: pGal1
  Tag / fusion protein: UGI
  Cloning method: Gibson Cloning
  Sequencing primers: 5′ caacaaaaaattgttaatatacctc; 3′ AGGTTTTCAGTATAATGTTACATGC
Terms and licenses: Academic/Nonprofit Terms; Industry Terms: Not Available to Industry
How to cite: Yeast_Target-AID2S was a gift from Keiji Nishida (Addgene plasmid # 188647 ; http://n2t.net/addgene:188647 ; RRID:Addgene_188647)
